Addgene plasmid #126127: pBbB12c-GFP
Purpose: Constitutive expression vector for Escherichia coli. BglBrick compatible.
Depositing lab: Nigel Scrutton. Depositing organization: University of Manchester. Publication: SelProm: A Queryable and Predictive Expression Vector Selection Tool for Escherichia coli. Jervis AJ, Carbonell P, Taylor S, Sung R, Dunstan MS, Robinson CJ, Breitling R, Takano E, Scrutton NS. ACS Synth Biol. 2019 Mar 18. doi: 10.1021/acssynbio.8b00399. PubMed 30870592.
Backbone
  Vector backbone: pBb
  Backbone size w/o insert (bp): 2663
  Vector type: Bacterial Expression, Synthetic Biology
Growth in bacteria
  Bacterial resistance: Chloramphenicol, 25 μg/mL
  Growth temperature: 37°C
  Growth strain: DH5alpha
  Copy number: High Copy
Gene/Insert
  Gene/Insert name: GFPuv
  Species: Synthetic
  Insert size (bp): 717
  Promoter: J23151
  Cloning method: Unknown
  Sequencing primers: 5′ GGTAGTGATCTTATTTCATTATGGTG
Terms and licenses: Academic/Nonprofit Terms; Industry Terms: Not Available to Industry
Depositor comments: Cloning method was In-Fusion.
How to cite: pBbB12c-GFP was a gift from Nigel Scrutton (Addgene plasmid # 126127 ; http://n2t.net/addgene:126127 ; RRID:Addgene_126127)
