[The description below was written by a language model from this plasmid's Addgene catalogue record and pLannotate feature annotations shown in this document.]
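Description:
pBbB12c-GFP is a small bacterial expression plasmid of the BglBrick-compatible pBb vector family, built for constitutive expression in Escherichia coli and catalogued under both bacterial expression and synthetic biology. The sequenced record is about 3.2 kb. This is slightly smaller than the sum of the listed backbone and insert sizes, a discrepancy the record does not explain. Replication relies on the broad-host-range pBBR1 system from Bordetella bronchiseptica, comprising the pBBR1 oriV (annotated as a fragment) and the adjacent Rep protein gene that the origin requires. The catalogue lists the plasmid as high copy. Selection is by chloramphenicol, through a cat (chloramphenicol acetyltransferase) gene driven by its own promoter and followed by a lambda t0 terminator. This marker and the replication module lie on the opposite strand to the expression cassette.

The payload is GFPuv, a synthetic Aequorea victoria-derived green fluorescent protein of roughly 717 bp, which the automated annotation labels as the closely related αGFP variant. The catalogue states that it is transcribed from the J23151 promoter, a member of the Anderson collection of constitutive synthetic E. coli promoters. The annotation tool instead reports a partial match to J23119, the consensus parent of that family, which is consistent with a closely related variant sequence. No repressor gene or inducible element is annotated, in keeping with constitutive expression. Downstream of the reporter, tandem rrnB T1 and T7Te terminators insulate the cassette from the rest of the plasmid.

The plasmid serves as a fluorescent reporter for the expression level obtained from this particular promoter, origin and marker combination. It was deposited with work on choosing and predicting expression vectors for E. coli, and the BglBrick format should allow GFP to be exchanged for other genes of interest.
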