Features (pLannotate 1.2.2; 9 found; start..end, strand, type, name):
     13..41      +  promoter       J23119 promoter (fragment): bacterial promoter (Registry of Standard Biological Parts BBa J23119)
     87..800     +  CDS            &alpha;GFP: &alpha;GFP is a basic (constitutively fluorescent) long stokes shift fluorescent protein published in 1996, derived from Aequorea victoria.
    836..907     +  terminator     rrnB T1 terminator: transcription terminator T1 from the E. coli rrnB gene
    923..950     +  terminator     T7Te terminator: phage T7 early transcription terminator
   1017..1679    -  CDS            pBBR1 Rep: replication protein for the broad-host-range plasmid pBBR1 from Bordetella bronchiseptica
   1680..2253    -  rep_origin     pBBR1 oriV (fragment): replication origin of the broad-host-range plasmid pBBR1 from Bordetella bronchiseptica; requires the pBBR1 Rep protein for replication
   2266..2360    -  terminator     lambda t0 terminator: transcription terminator from phage lambda
   2384..3040    -  CDS            cat: CAT_ECOLX - Experimental evidence at protein level: Swiss-Prot protein existence level 1. This enzyme is an effector of chloramphenicol resistance in bacteria. From Escherichia coli. This protein is used as a marker in many commonly used cloning vectors, such as pACYC184.
   3041..3143    -  promoter       cat promoter: promoter of the E. coli cat gene encoding chloramphenicol acetyltransferase
>Addgene plasmid #126127 | pBbB12c-GFP | addgene full sequence | sequence record 247067 | Addgene NGS Result
GACGTCTTGATGGCTAGCTCAGTCCTAGGTACAATGCTAGCAGGTTTAATCGAATTCAAAAGATCTTTTA
AGAAGGAGATATACATATGAGTAAAGGAGAAGAACTTTTCACTGGAGTTGTCCCAATTCTTGTTGAATTA
GATGGTGATGTTAATGGGCACAAATTTTCTGTCAGTGGAGAGGGTGAAGGTGATGCAACATACGGAAAAC
TTACCCTTAAATTTATTTGCACTACTGGAAAACTACCTGTTCCGTGGCCAACACTTGTCACTACTTTCTC
TTATGGTGTTCAATGCTTTTCCCGTTATCCGGATCACATGAAACGGCATGACTTTTTCAAGAGTGCCATG
CCCGAAGGTTATGTACAGGAACGCACTATATCTTTCAAAGATGACGGGAACTACAAGACGCGTGCTGAAG
TCAAGTTTGAAGGTGATACCCTTGTTAATCGTATCGAGTTAAAAGGTATTGATTTTAAAGAAGATGGAAA
CATTCTCGGACACAAACTGGAGTACAACTATAACTCACACAATGTATACATCACGGCAGACAAACAAAAG
AATGGAATCAAAGCTAACTTCAAAATTCGCCACAACATTGAAGATGGCTCCGTTCAACTAGCAGACCATT
ATCAACAAAATACTCCAATTGGCGATGGCCCTGTCCTTTTACCAGACAACCATTACCTGTCCACACAATC
TGCCCTTTCGAAAGATCCCAACGAAAAGCGTGACCACATGGTCCTTCTTGAGTTTGTAACTGCTGCTGGG
ATTACACATGGCATGGATGAGCTCTACAAATAAGGATCCAAACTCGAGTAAGGATCTCCAGGCATCAAAT
AAAACGAAAGGCTCAGTCGAAAGACTGGGCCTTTCGTTTTATCTGTTGTTTGTCGGTGAACGCTCTCTAC
TAGAGTCACACTGGCTCACCTTCGGGTGGGCCTTTCTGCGTTTATACCTAGGCTACAGCCGATAGTCTGG
AACAGCGCACTTACGGGTTGCTGCGCAACCCAAGTGCTACCGGCGCGGCAGCGTGACCCGTGTCGGCGGC
TCCAACGGCTCGCCATCGTCCAGAAAACACGGCTCATCGGGCATCGGCAGGCGCTGCTGCCCGCGCCGTT
CCCATTCCTCCGTTTCGGTCAAGGCTGGCAGGTCTGGTTCCATGCCCGGAATGCCGGGCTGGCTGGGCGG
CTCCTCGCCGGGGCCGGTCGGTAGTTGCTGCTCGCCCGGATACAGGGTCGGGATGCGGCGCAGGTCGCCA
TGCCCCAACAGCGATTCGTCCTGGTCGTCGTGATCAACCACCACGGCGGCACTGAACACCGACAGGCGCA
ACTGGTCGCGGGGCTGGCCCCACGCCACGCGGTCATTGACCACGTAGGCCAACACGGTGCCGGGGCCGTT
GAGCTTCACGACGGAGATCCAGCGCTCGGCCACCAAGTCCTTGACTGCGTATTGGACCGTCCGCAAAGAA
CGTCCGATGAGCTTGGAAAGTGTCTTCTGGCTGACCACCACGGCGTTCTGGTGGCCCATCTGCGCCACGA
GGTGATGCAGCAGCATTGCCGCCGTGGGTTTCCTCGCAATAAGCCCGGCCCACGCCTCATGCGCTTTGCG
TTCCGTTTGCACCCAGTGACCGGGCTTGTTCTTGGCTTGAATGCCGATTTCTCTGGACTGCGTGGCCATG
CTTATCTCCATGCGGTAGGGGTGCCGCACGGTTGCGGCACCATGCGCAATCAGCTGCAACTTTTCGGCAG
CGCGACAACAATTATGCGTTGCGTAAAAGTGGCAGTCAATTACAGATTTTCTTTAACCTACGCAATGAGC
TATTGCGGGGGGTGCCGCAATGAGCTGTTGCGTACCCCCCTTTTTTAAGTTGTTGATTTTTAAGTCTTTC
GCATTTCGCCCTATATCTAGTTCTTTGGTGCCCAAAGAAGGGCACCCCTGCGGGGTTCCCCCACGCCTTC
GGCGCGGCTCCCCCTCCGGCAAAAAGTGGCCCCTCCGGGGCTTGTTGATCGACTGCGCGGCCTTCGGCCT
TGCCCAAGGTGGCGCTGCCCCCTTGGAACCCCCGCACTCGCCGCCGTGAGGCTCGGGGGGCAGGCGGGCG
GGCTTCGCCCTTCGACTGCCCCCACTCGCATAGGCTTGGGTCGTTCCAGGCGCGTCAAGGCCAAGCCGCT
GCGCGGTCGCTGCGCGAGCCTTGACCCGCCTTCCACTTGGTGTCCAACCGGCAAGCGAAGCGCGCAGGCC
GCAGGCCGGAGGCACTAGTGCTTGGATTCTCACCAATAAAAAACGCCCGGCGGCAACCGAGCGTTCTGAA
CAAATCCAGATGGAGTTCTGAGGTCATTACTGGATCTATCAACAGGAGTCCAAGCGAGCTCGATATCAAA
TTACGCCCCGCCCTGCCACTCATCGCAGTACTGTTGTAATTCATTAAGCATTCTGCCGACATGGAAGCCA
TCACAAACGGCATGATGAACCTGAATCGCCAGCGGCATCAGCACCTTGTCGCCTTGCGTATAATATTTGC
CCATGGTGAAAACGGGGGCGAAGAAGTTGTCCATATTGGCCACGTTTAAATCAAAACTGGTGAAACTCAC
CCAGGGATTGGCTGAGACGAAAAACATATTCTCAATAAACCCTTTAGGGAAATAGGCCAGGTTTTCACCG
TAACACGCCACATCTTGCGAATATATGTGTAGAAACTGCCGGAAATCGTCGTGGTATTCACTCCAGAGCG
ATGAAAACGTTTCAGTTTGCTCATGGAAAACGGTGTAACAAGGGTGAACACTATCCCATATCACCAGCTC
ACCGTCTTTCATTGCCATACGAAATTCCGGATGAGCATTCATCAGGCGGGCAAGAATGTGAATAAAGGCC
GGATAAAACTTGTGCTTATTTTTCTTTACGGTCTTTAAAAAGGCCGTAATATCCAGCTGAACGGTCTGGT
TATAGGTACATTGAGCAACTGACTGAAATGCCTCAAAATGTTCTTTACGATGCCATTGGGATATATCAAC
GGTGGTATATCCAGTGATTTTTTTCTCCATTTTAGCTTCCTTAGCTCCTGAAAATCTCGATAACTCAAAA
AATACGCCCGGTAGTGATCTTATTTCATTATGGTGAAAGTTGGAACCTCTTACGTGCCGATCAACGTCTC
ATTTTCGCCAGATATC
